Addgene plasmid #60675: pBUN82
Purpose: overexpression of M. smegmatis alrA gene in Mycobacteria
Depositing lab: Raul Barletta. Depositing organization: University of Nebraska at Lincoln. Publication: Overexpression of the D-alanine racemase gene confers resistance to D-cycloserine in Mycobacterium smegmatis. Caceres NE, Harris NB, Wellehan JF, Feng Z, Kapur V, Barletta RG. J Bacteriol. 1997 Aug;179(16):5046-55. PubMed 9260945.
Backbone
  Vector backbone: pMV262
  Backbone manufacturer: MedImmune Inc.
  Total vector size (bp): 6400
  Vector type: E.coli-Mycobacterium shuttle vector
Growth in bacteria
  Bacterial resistance: Kanamycin, 50 μg/mL
  Growth temperature: 37°C
  Growth strain: DH5alpha
  Copy number: Unknown
Gene/Insert
  Gene/Insert name: alrA (alt name: D-alanine racemase gene)
  Species: M. smegmatis
  GenBank ID: U70872
  Promoter: hsp60
  Cloning method: Restriction Enzyme; 5′ cloning site ScaI (destroyed during cloning); 3′ cloning site HindIII (not destroyed)
  Sequencing primers: 5′ unknown
Terms and licenses: Academic/Nonprofit Terms; Industry Terms: Not Available to Industry
How to cite: pBUN82 was a gift from Raul Barletta (Addgene plasmid # 60675 ; http://n2t.net/addgene:60675 ; RRID:Addgene_60675)
