[The description below was written by a language model from this plasmid's Addgene catalogue record.]
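Description:
pBUN82 is an E. coli–Mycobacterium shuttle plasmid built on the pMV262 backbone, with a recorded total size of about 6.4 kb. It is propagated in standard E. coli cloning strains and selected with kanamycin. The copy number is listed as unknown, and no feature table accompanies the entry, so the specific replication origins are not documented. As a shuttle vector it would be expected to carry replication functions for both E. coli and mycobacteria.

The insert is alrA, the D-alanine racemase gene of Mycobacterium smegmatis, placed under the hsp60 promoter, a strong mycobacterial heat-shock promoter commonly used to drive high-level expression in these hosts. The fragment was introduced by restriction cloning, with a ScaI junction at the 5′ end that was destroyed in the process and a HindIII site at the 3′ end that remains intact. No epitope tags, fusions or reporters are recorded.

D-alanine racemase interconverts L- and D-alanine, supplying the D-alanine needed for peptidoglycan synthesis, and it is a target of the antibiotic D-cycloserine. The stated purpose of pBUN82 is overexpression of alrA in mycobacteria. The associated work concerns the finding that elevated expression of this gene confers D-cycloserine resistance in M. smegmatis. The plasmid is therefore suited to studies of gene-dosage-based drug resistance, cell wall biosynthesis and D-cycloserine's mechanism of action in mycobacterial hosts.
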