>Addgene plasmid #60675 | pBUN82 | addgene partial sequence | sequence record 101615 | pMV306-F 5'-agaataacgttggcactcgc-3'
GTCGTCGCAGCGAGTGGCAGCGAGGACAACTTTGAGCCGTCCGCTCGCGTTGCACTGCGCCCGGCCAGCG
TAAGTAGCGGGGTTGCCGTCACCCGGTGACCCCCGATTTCATCCCCGATCCGGAGGAATCACTTCGCAAT
GGCCAAGACAATTGCGTGGATCCAGACTACAACTTCCTGCGGCTGGGGCGCGCCGGGTACACCCAGGTGA
TGCAGTGCCTGTCGCAGACCGCCCGGTGGCTGGGCGACGAGCTGCGCGACAGCGAGCACTTCGAGCTGAT
CTCCGACGGTTCGGCCATCCCGGTCGTGGCGTTCCGTCTCAAGGGCGATCCCGGATACACCGAGTTCGAC
ATCTCGCAGGCACTGCGGGCGCACGGCTGGCAGGTGCCCGCGTACACCATGCCCGAGGGCGCCGAAGACG
TCGTGGTGCTGCGTGTGGTGGTCCGTGAGGGGTTCTCCGCCGACCTCGCGCGGGCGCTCAAGGACGACAT
CATCACGGTGCTGGGCCAGCTCGACGCGCTCAAACCGCGCGGGCAGTTCGACCAGCTCCAGCCTTTCGCG
CATTAGCCCAGCACTGGGCGGTCTGCGGCCTCTGGGACAATGGGCGCCGGAGATTATGACGATGCAGACC
ACCGAGCCCATGACACCGCCTGCGCCACTGGCGTCGGCACAGACGGTGATCGATCTGGGCGCCATCGACC
ACAACGTGCGCGTGCTGCGCGAACTCGCCGGTTCCGCGGACGTGATGGCGGTGGTCAAGGCCGACGCCTA
CGGACAC
